>Addgene plasmid #53754 | pMiR-CIP2A-miR-375-mutA-E | depositor partial sequence | sequence record 83960 | pMiR-CIP2A-miR-375-mutA-E sequence 1167 bps
TCAGTGCGGGTGCTAAAGCTGACGGCAAGTTGGACGCCCGCAAGATCCGCGAGATTCTCATTAAGGCCAA
GAAGGGCGGAAAGATCGCCGTGTAACAATTGGCAGAGCTCAGAATTCGGCACGAGCGGCACGATGAGAAT
ATCTGACATAATGGATGTATATGAAATGAAACTATCCACATTAGCTTCCAAAGAAAGCAGGCTACAAGAT
CTTTTGGAAACAAAAGCTCTAGCCCTTGCACAGGCTGATAGACTGATTGCTCAGCATCGCTGTCAAAGAA
CTCAAGCTGAAACAGAGGCACGGACACTTGCTAGTATGTTGAGAGAAGTTGAGAGAAAAAATGAAGAGCT
TAGTGTGTTGCTGAAGGCGCATTGTGTTGAATCAGAAAGAGCGCAGAGTGATATTGTTGTTCTCTTTCAA
CATAATAGGAAGTTAGAGTCTGTGGCTGAAGAACATGAAATACTGACAAAATCCTACATGGAACTTCTTC
AGAGAAATGAAAGTACTGAAAAGAAGAATAAAGATTTACAGATCACATGTGATTCTCTGATGTTACAAAT
TGAGACAGTGAAAAAGTTGAATGAGTCACTCAAGGATTGTAATGAAAAAAGTATTGCCCAATTAATAGAG
AAAGAAGAACAGAGAAAAGAAGTACAGAATCAGCTAGTAGACAGAGAACATAAGCTAGCAAATTTGCATC
AAAAAACAAAAGTACAAGAAGAAAAGATTAAAACCTTACAAAAGGAAAGGGAAGATAAGGAAGAAACCAT
TGATATCCTTAGAAAAGAATTAAGCAGAACAGAACAGATAAGAAAAGAGTTGAGCATTAAGGCTTCCTCC
CTAGAGGTTCAAAAGGCACAATTAGAAGGTCGTTTGGAAGAGAAAGAGTCCTTGGTGAAACTTCAGCAAG
AGGAATTGATTGTACACTCCCACATGATAGCAATGATCCACAGTTTAAGTGGTGGAAAAAATAAATCCAG
AAACTGTGAATCTCAGTATAATAGAACATTATGGCATTTTGGAATTTGTAATCTCATGAATATTTTTTGA
TGTATTTATCTTATTGAGGGGGGGTGGGNAGGGGAAGGTATTGTGACTCGTAACAATAGAAGGTATTATC
TAANTAAGTAAGACNGATCTGTGCATGCTTTTTATTCGNAAGNTTGA
