>Addgene plasmid #53754 | pMiR-CIP2A-miR-375-mutA-E | depositor partial sequence | sequence record 83961 | pMiR-CIP2A-miR-375-mutA-E sequence 1140 bps
CAGGCTTCGTTCCGAGCCACCTTTCTAGAGGCGGCGGTGGAATCGAAATCTCGTGATGGCAGGTTGGGCG
TCGCTTGGTCGGTCATTTTCTTCGAATCTAGATGCCGCGGCCGCTCTAGAAGTACTCTCGAGTTTTTTTT
TTTTTTTTTTACTTTACTTTTTACTTTTACTCTCTCTATATTTTTATTTTGTAATCTTTAGGACTGTTAT
ACCAAGAAAGTTTGGTCTTAAGATCTAAATAATCACAAATGAGAATAAATAAGACAGGCAAAACAGAATA
GAAAGCAACTAAGAAAAAGGAAAGAACCTTAGAAAAATGATAATGGAGGTTAAAAATGATTTTCTAATGT
AAGAACCAAAGAAAACCTTAAGCCATAAAAGCCAGAAACAAAAAGTAAAACTTAGAAAATTAAATTTCTA
TTCAAACTATCAAATAAAAAACATGCAACAGATCAGGGTCTTTACTAAATTAGATAATAACTTCTTATTG
TTACGAAGTCACAAATTAACTCCCCTACCCACCCCCCCTCCAATAGATAAATACATCAAAAATATCATGA
GATTACAAATTCCAAAATGCCATAATGTCTATATACTGAGATTCACAGTTTCTGGATTTATTTTTCCACC
ACTTAAACTGTGGATCATTGCTATCATGTGGGAGTGTACAATCAATTCCTCTTGCTGAAGTTTCACCAAG
GACTCTTTCTCTTCCAAACGACCTTCTAATTGTGCCTTTTGAACCTCTAGGGAGGAAGCCTTAATGCTCA
ACTCTTTTCTTATCTGTTCTGTTCTGCTTAATTCTTTTCTAAGGATATCAATGGTTTCTTCCTTATCTTC
CCTTTCCTTTTGTAAGGTTTTAATCTTTTCTTCTTGTACTTTTGTTTTTTTGATGCAAATTTGCTAGCTT
ATGTTCTCTGTCTACTAGCTGATTCTGTACTTTCTTTTCTCTGTTCTTCTTTCTCTATTAATTGGGCAAT
ACTTTTTTTCATTACAATCCCTTGAGTGACTCATTTCAAACTTTTTCACTGTCTCAATTTGTAACATCAG
AGAATTCACATGTGATCTGGNAATCTTNTTTCTTCTTTCAGTACTTNCATTCCTGANGAGTCAATNNAGG
AATCTTGTCAGATATCTTTC
