>Addgene plasmid #53754 | pMiR-CIP2A-miR-375-mutA-E | addgene partial sequence | sequence record 91064 | CMV-F 5'-CGCAAATGGGCGGTAGGCGTG-3'
CTATATAAGCAGAGCTCGTTTAGTGAACCGTCAGAATTTTGTAATACGACTCACTATAGGGCGGCCGGGA
ATCGTCGACTGGATCCAGTACCGAGGAGATCTGCGCCGCGTTCGCCATGAGCGAGCTGATCAAGGAGAAC
ATGCACATGAAGCTGTACATGGAGGGCACCGTGAACAACCACCACTTCAAGTGCACATCCGAGGGCGAAG
GCAAGCCCTACGAGGGCACCCAGACCATGAAGATCAAGGTGGTCGAGGGCGGCCCTCTCCCCTTCGCCTT
CGACATCCTGGCTACCAGCTTCATGTACGGCAGCAAAGCCTTCATCAACCACACCCAGGGCATCCCCGAC
TTCTTTAAGCAGTCCTTCCCTGAGGGCTTCACATGGGAGAGAATCACCACATACGAAGACGGGGGCGTGC
TGACCGCTACCCAGGACACCAGCTTCCAGAACGGCTGCATCATCTACAACGTCAAGATCAACGGGGTGAA
CTTCCCATCCAACGGCCCTGTGATGCAGAAGAAAACACGCGGCTGGGAGGCCAACACCGAGATGCTGTAC
CCCGCTGACGGCGGCCTGAGAGGCCACAGCCAGATGGCCCTGAAGCTCGTGGGCGGGGGCTACCTGCACT
GCTCCTTCAAGACCACATACAGATCCAAGAAACCCGCTAAGAACCTCAAGATGCCCGGCTTCCACTTCGT
GGACCACAGACTGGAAAGAATCAAGGAGGCCGACAAAGAGACCTACGTCGAGCAGCACGAGATGGCTGTG
GCCAAGTACTGCGACCTCCCTAGCAAACTGGGGCACAGATCGCGTCCCTCGAGCAGAAACTCATCTCAGA
AGAGGATCTGGCAGCAAATGATATCCTGGATTACAAGGATGACGACGATAAGGTTTAAACGGCCGGCCGC
GGTCATAGCTGTTTCCTGAACAGATCCCGGGTGGCATCCCTGTGACCCCTCCCCAGTGCCTCTCCTGGCC
CTGGAAGTTGCCACTCCAGTGCCCACCAGCCTTGTCCTAATAAAATTAAGTTGCATCATTTTGTCTGACT
AGGTGTCCTTCTATAATATTATGGG
