>Addgene plasmid #53754 | pMiR-CIP2A-miR-375-mutA-E | addgene partial sequence | sequence record 91065 | TK-pA-R 5'-ttgtctccttccgtgtttca-3'
GGGTGGGCGAAGAACTCCAGCATGAGATCCCCGCGCTGGAGGATCATCCAGCCGGCGTCCCGGAAAACGA
TTCCGAAGCCCAACCTTTCATAGAAGGCGGCGGTGGAATCGAAATCTCGTGATGGCAGGTTGGGCGTCGC
TTGGTCGGTCATTTTCTTCGAATCTAGATGCCGCGGCCGCTCTAGAAGTACTCTCGAGTTTTTTTTTTTT
TTTTTTACTTTACTTTTTACTTTTACTCTCTCTATATTTTTATTTTGTAATCTTTAGGACTGTTATACCA
AGAAAGTTTGGTCTTAAGATCTAAATAATCACAAATGAGAATAAATAAGACAGGCAAAACAGAATAGAAA
GCAACTAAGAAAAAGGAAAGAACCTTAGAAAAATGATAATGGAGGTTAAAAATGATTTTCTAATGTAAGA
ACCAAAGAAAACCTTAAGCCATAAAAGCCAGAAACAAAAAGTAAAACTTAGAAAATTAAATTTCTATTCA
AACTATCAAATAAAAAACATGCAACAGATCAGGGTCTTTACTAAATTAGATAATAACTTCTTATTGTTAC
GAAGTCACAAATTAACTCCCCTACCCACCCCCCCTCCAATAGATAAATACATCAAAAATATCATGAGATT
ACAAATTCCAAAATGCCATAATGTCTATATACTGAGATTCACAGTTTCTGGATTTATTTTTCCACCACTT
AAACTGTGGATCATTGCTATCATGTGGGAGTGTACAATCAATTCCTCTTGCTGAAGTTTCACCAAGGACT
CTTTCTCTTCCAAACGACCTTCTAATTGTGCCTTTTGAACCTCTAGGGAGGAAGCCTTAATGCTCAACTC
TTTTCTTATCTGTTCTGTTCTGCTTAATTCTTTTCTAAGGATATCAATGGTTTCTTCCTTATCTTCCCTT
TCCTTTTG
