>Addgene plasmid #53754 | pMiR-CIP2A-miR-375-mutA-E | addgene partial sequence | sequence record 91066 | Fluc-F1 5'-AGAAGCTGCGCGGTGGTGTTGTG-3'
CCTAAAGGACTGACCGGCAAGTTGGACGCCCGCAAGATCCGCGAGATTCTCATTAAGGCCAAGAAGGGCG
GAAAGATCGCCGTGTAACAATTGGCAGAGCTCAGAATTCGGCACGAGCGGCACGATGAGAATATCTGACA
TAATGGATGTATATGAAATGAAACTATCCACATTAGCTTCCAAAGAAAGCAGGCTACAAGATCTTTTGGA
AACAAAAGCTCTAGCCCTTGCACAGGCTGATAGACTGATTGCTCAGCATCGCTGTCAAAGAACTCAAGCT
GAAACAGAGGCACGGACACTTGCTAGTATGTTGAGAGAAGTTGAGAGAAAAAATGAAGAGCTTAGTGTGT
TGCTGAAGGCGCATTGTGTTGAATCAGAAAGAGCGCAGAGTGATATTGTTGTTCTCTTTCAACATAATAG
GAAGTTAGAGTCTGTGGCTGAAGAACATGAAATACTGACAAAATCCTACATGGAACTTCTTCAGAGAAAT
GAAAGTACTGAAAAGAAGAATAAAGATTTACAGATCACATGTGATTCTCTGATGTTACAAATTGAGACAG
TGAAAAAGTTGAATGAGTCACTCAAGGATTGTAATGAAAAAAGTATTGCCCAATTAATAGAGAAAGAAGA
ACAGAGAAAAGAAGTACAGAATCAGCTAGTAGACAGAGAACATAAGCTAGCAAATTTGCATCAAAAAACA
AAAGTACAAGAAGAAAAGATTAAAACCTTACAAAAGGAAAGGGAAGATAAGGAAGAAACCATTGATATCC
TTAGAAAAGAATTAAGCAGAACAGAACAGATAAGAAAAGAGTTGAGCATTAAGGCTTCCTCCCTAGAGGT
TCAAAAGGCACAATTAGAAGGTCGTTTGGAAGAGAAAGAGTCCTTGGTGAAACTTCAGCAAGAGGAATTG
ATTGTACACTCCCACATGATAGCAATGATCCACAGTTTAAGTGGTGGAAAAATAAATCCAGAAACTGTGA
ATCTCAGTATATAGACATTATGGCATTTTGGAATTTGTAATCTCATGATATTTTTGATGTATTTATCTAT
TGGAGGGG
