[The description below was written by a language model from this plasmid's Addgene catalogue record.]
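Description:
pMiR-CIP2A-miR-375-mutA-E is a luciferase reporter plasmid built on the commercial pMiR-Target backbone, a vector designed for testing microRNA–target interactions. The backbone is recorded at about 7.9 kb and the complete construct at about 9.2 kb. It is propagated in standard E. coli cloning strains under kanamycin selection; the copy number is listed as unknown, and the record gives no feature table, so the origin of replication, the promoter driving luciferase and any additional markers or reporters on the backbone are not stated.

The insert is a roughly 1.3 kb fragment of human CIP2A (also known as KIAA1524 or p90), cloned by restriction digestion between EcoRI and NotI sites, both of which remain intact. In miRNA target reporters of this type, the candidate target sequence is generally placed so that it is carried on the luciferase transcript, and binding of a microRNA to that sequence lowers luciferase output. In this version, five miR-375 binding sites, designated A through E, carry point mutations; the exact base changes are not given in the record, which refers to the associated publication. That work concerns repression of CIP2A by the tumour suppressor miR-375 through multiple interaction sites within the CIP2A coding sequence, with downstream effects on MYC expression.

The plasmid therefore serves as the binding-site-mutant control in luciferase reporter assays. Comparing its activity with that of a corresponding reporter bearing intact sites, in the presence of miR-375, tests whether repression depends on direct pairing at sites A–E.
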