Addgene plasmid #53754: pMiR-CIP2A-miR-375-mutA-E
Purpose: Luciferase reporter assay for CIP2A with point mutation on miR-375 binding sites
Depositing lab: Edward Chan. Depositing organization: University of Florida. Publication: Tumor suppressor miR-375 regulates MYC expression via repression of CIP2A coding sequence through multiple miRNA-mRNA interactions. Jung HM, Patel RS, Phillips BL, Wang H, Cohen DM, Reinhold WC, Chang LJ, Yang LJ, Chan EK. Mol Biol Cell. 2013 Jun;24(11):1638-48, S1-7. doi: 10.1091/mbc.E12-12-0891. Epub 2013 Apr 3. PubMed 23552692.
Backbone
  Vector backbone: pMiR-Target
  Backbone manufacturer: Origene
  Backbone size w/o insert (bp): 7900
  Total vector size (bp): 9200
  Vector type: Luciferase
Growth in bacteria
  Bacterial resistance: Kanamycin, 50 μg/mL
  Growth temperature: 37°C
  Growth strain: DH5alpha
  Copy number: Unknown
Gene/Insert
  Gene/Insert name: CIP2A (alt names: p90; KIAA1524)
  Species: H. sapiens (human)
  Insert size (bp): 1300
  Mutation: Mutation on miR-375 binding site A-E (refer to citation)
  GenBank ID: NM_020890.2
  Entrez Gene: CIP2A (a.k.a. KIAA1524, NOCIVA, p90)
  Cloning method: Restriction Enzyme; 5′ cloning site EcoR1 (not destroyed); 3′ cloning site Not1 (not destroyed)
  Sequencing primers: 5′ AGAAGCTGCGCGGTGGTGTTGTG; 3′ CTGGAGGATCATCCAGCCGGCGT
Terms and licenses: Academic/Nonprofit Terms; Industry Terms: Not Available to Industry
How to cite: pMiR-CIP2A-miR-375-mutA-E was a gift from Edward Chan (Addgene plasmid # 53754 ; http://n2t.net/addgene:53754 ; RRID:Addgene_53754)
